Addgene plasmid #42804: TAL3341
Depositing lab: Keith Joung. Depositing organization: Massachusetts General Hospital. Publication: Targeted gene disruption in somatic zebrafish cells using engineered TALENs. Sander JD, Cade L, Khayter C, Reyon D, Peterson RT, Joung JK, Yeh JR. Nat Biotechnol. 2011 Aug 5;29(8):697-8. doi: 10.1038/nbt.1934. PubMed 21822241.
Backbone
  Vector backbone: JDS71
  Backbone manufacturer: Addgene plasmid #32287
  Backbone size w/o insert (bp): 6447
  Vector type: Mammalian Expression ; T7
Growth in bacteria
  Bacterial resistance: Ampicillin, 100 μg/mL
  Growth temperature: 37°C
  Growth strain: XL1 Blue
  Copy number: High Copy
Gene/Insert
  Gene/Insert name: ZebrafishCommunity-Popdc2-right (alt name: Popdc2)
  Species: D. rerio (zebrafish)
  Insert size (bp): 1640
  Promoter: CMV
  Tag / fusion protein: 3X Flag (N terminal on backbone); WT FOKI (C terminal on backbone)
  Cloning method: Restriction Enzyme; 5′ cloning site N/A (destroyed during cloning); 3′ cloning site N/A (destroyed during cloning)
  Sequencing primers: 5′ CMV-F; 3′ BGH-rev
Terms and licenses: Academic/Nonprofit Terms; Industry Terms: Not Available to Industry
Depositor comments: Target binding site: TCAATGAAGAGTCGCCGC It is strongly recommended that users perform a diagnostic digest to verify this plasmid prior to use. For example, a double digest of the plasmid with BamHI and KpnI should result in two bands at 2.3kb and 5.8kb.
How to cite: TAL3341 was a gift from Keith Joung (Addgene plasmid # 42804 ; http://n2t.net/addgene:42804 ; RRID:Addgene_42804)
