[The description below was written by a language model from this plasmid's Addgene catalogue record.]
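Description:
TAL3341 is a TALEN expression plasmid built on the JDS71 backbone, a roughly 6.4 kb vector classed as mammalian expression with a T7 promoter. It encodes the "right" half of a TALE nuclease pair directed against the zebrafish (D. rerio) gene Popdc2. The plasmid is maintained in E. coli at high copy under ampicillin selection. The record does not name the origin of replication, and no feature table is provided, so the layout can only be inferred from the catalogue fields.

The insert, about 1.6 kb, is an engineered array of TAL effector repeats assembled to recognise a specific 18-nucleotide site in Popdc2. It was cloned by restriction enzyme methods that destroyed both junction sites. The backbone supplies the flanking coding sequence, so the repeat array is expressed in frame with an N-terminal 3X Flag epitope tag and a C-terminal wild-type FokI nuclease domain. Because FokI cleaves as a dimer, this monomer is intended to be used with a matching "left" TALEN that binds the opposite half-site. When both bind, the two nuclease domains are brought together and cut the DNA between the sites, and error-prone repair of that double-strand break can disrupt the gene.

Expression is driven by the CMV promoter in transfected cells. The T7 designation indicates that the coding region can also be transcribed in vitro, which is the usual route for producing mRNA to inject into zebrafish embryos. The use of a BGH reverse sequencing primer suggests a BGH polyadenylation region downstream of the coding sequence. The associated work concerns targeted gene disruption in somatic zebrafish cells with engineered TALENs, and the insert name indicates the construct belongs to a set made for the zebrafish community.
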