>Addgene plasmid #42804 | TAL3341 | depositor partial sequence | sequence record 57924 | TAL3341 sequence 2430 bps
TCTAGAGCTAGCACCATGGACTACAAAGACCATGACGGTGATTATAAAGATCATGACATCGATTACAAGG
ATGACGATGACAAGATGGCCCCCAAGAAGAAGAGGAAGGTGGGCATTCACCGCGGGGTACCTATGGTGGA
CTTGAGGACACTCGGTTATTCGCAACAGCAACAGGAGAAAATCAAGCCTAAGGTCAGGAGCACCGTCGCG
CAACACCACGAGGCGCTTGTGGGGCATGGCTTCACTCATGCGCATATTGTCGCGCTTTCACAGCACCCTG
CGGCGCTTGGGACGGTGGCTGTCAAATACCAAGATATGATTGCGGCCCTGCCCGAAGCCACGCACGAGGC
AATTGTAGGGGTCGGTAAACAGTGGTCGGGAGCGCGAGCACTTGAGGCGCTGCTGACTGTGGCGGGTGAG
CTTAGGGGGCCTCCGCTCCAGCTCGACACCGGGCAGCTGCTGAAGATCGCGAAGAGAGGGGGAGTAACAG
CGGTAGAGGCAGTGCACGCCTGGCGCAATGCGCTCACCGGGGCCCCCTTGAACCTGACCCCAGACCAGGT
AGTCGCAATCGCGTCACATGACGGGGGAAAGCAAGCCCTGGAAACCGTGCAAAGGTTGTTGCCGGTCCTT
TGTCAAGACCACGGCCTTACACCGGAGCAAGTCGTGGCCATTGCAAGCAACATCGGTGGCAAACAGGCTC
TTGAGACGGTTCAGAGACTTCTCCCAGTTCTCTGTCAAGCCCACGGGCTGACTCCCGATCAAGTTGTAGC
GATTGCGTCGAACATTGGAGGGAAACAAGCATTGGAGACTGTCCAACGGCTCCTTCCCGTGTTGTGTCAA
GCCCACGGTTTGACGCCTGCACAAGTGGTCGCCATCGCCTCGAATGGCGGCGGTAAGCAGGCGCTGGAAA
CAGTACAGCGCCTGCTGCCTGTACTGTGCCAGGATCATGGACTGACCCCAGACCAGGTAGTCGCAATCGC
GAACAATAATGGGGGAAAGCAAGCCCTGGAAACCGTGCAAAGGTTGTTGCCGGTCCTTTGTCAAGACCAC
GGCCTTACACCGGAGCAAGTCGTGGCCATTGCAAGCAACATCGGTGGCAAACAGGCTCTTGAGACGGTTC
AGAGACTTCTCCCAGTTCTCTGTCAAGCCCACGGGCTGACTCCCGATCAAGTTGTAGCGATTGCGTCGAA
CATTGGAGGGAAACAAGCATTGGAGACTGTCCAACGGCTCCTTCCCGTGTTGTGTCAAGCCCACGGTTTG
ACGCCTGCACAAGTGGTCGCCATCGCCAACAACAACGGCGGTAAGCAGGCGCTGGAAACAGTACAGCGCC
TGCTGCCTGTACTGTGCCAGGATCATGGACTGACCCCAGACCAGGTAGTCGCAATCGCGTCGAACATTGG
GGGAAAGCAAGCCCTGGAAACCGTGCAAAGGTTGTTGCCGGTCCTTTGTCAAGACCACGGCCTTACACCG
GAGCAAGTCGTGGCCATTGCAAATAATAACGGTGGCAAACAGGCTCTTGAGACGGTTCAGAGACTTCTCC
CAGTTCTCTGTCAAGCCCACGGGCTGACTCCCGATCAAGTTGTAGCGATTGCGTCCAACGGTGGAGGGAA
ACAAGCATTGGAGACTGTCCAACGGCTCCTTCCCGTGTTGTGTCAAGCCCACGGTTTGACGCCTGCACAA
GTGGTCGCCATCGCCAGCCATGATGGCGGTAAGCAGGCGCTGGAAACAGTACAGCGCCTGCTGCCTGTAC
TGTGCCAGGATCATGGACTGACCCCAGACCAGGTAGTCGCAATCGCGAACAATAATGGGGGAAAGCAAGC
CCTGGAAACCGTGCAAAGGTTGTTGCCGGTCCTTTGTCAAGACCACGGCCTTACACCGGAGCAAGTCGTG
GCCATTGCATCCCACGACGGTGGCAAACAGGCTCTTGAGACGGTTCAGAGACTTCTCCCAGTTCTCTGTC
AAGCCCACGGGCTGACTCCCGATCAAGTTGTAGCGATTGCGTCGCATGACGGAGGGAAACAAGCATTGGA
GACTGTCCAACGGCTCCTTCCCGTGTTGTGTCAAGCCCACGGTTTGACGCCTGCACAAGTGGTCGCCATC
GCCAACAACAACGGCGGTAAGCAGGCGCTGGAAACAGTACAGCGCCTGCTGCCTGTACTGTGCCAGGATC
ATGGACTGACACCCGAACAGGTGGTCGCCATTGCTTCCCACGACGGAGGACGGCCAGCCTTGGAGTCCAT
CGTAGCCCAATTGTCCAGGCCCGATCCCGCGTTGGCTGCGTTAACGAATGACCATCTGGTGGCGTTGGCA
TGTCTTGGTGGACGACCCGCGCTCGATGCAGTCAAAAAGGGTCTGCCTCATGCTCCCGCATTGATCAAAA
GAACCAACCGGCGGATTCCCGAGAGAACTTCCCATCGAGTCGCGGGATCC
