>Addgene plasmid #42804 | TAL3341 | addgene partial sequence | sequence record 60791 | JDS-TALEN-F 5'-TAGGGGTCGGTAAACAGTGG-3'
TGTGGCGGGTGAGCTTAGGGGGCCTCCGCTCCAGCTCGACACCGGGCAGCTGCTGAAGATCGCGAAGAGA
GGGGGAGTAACAGCGGTAGAGGCAGTGCACGCCTGGCGCAATGCGCTCACCGGGGCCCCCTTGAACCTGA
CCCCAGACCAGGTAGTCGCAATCGCGTCACATGACGGGGGAAAGCAAGCCCTGGAAACCGTGCAAAGGTT
GTTGCCGGTCCTTTGTCAAGACCACGGCCTTACACCGGAGCAAGTCGTGGCCATTGCAAGCAACATCGGT
GGCAAACAGGCTCTTGAGACGGTTCAGAGACTTCTCCCAGTTCTCTGTCAAGCCCACGGGCTGACTCCCG
ATCAAGTTGTAGCGATTGCGTCGAACATTGGAGGGAAACAAGCATTGGAGACTGTCCAACGGCTCCTTCC
CGTGTTGTGTCAAGCCCACGGTTTGACGCCTGCACAAGTGGTCGCCATCGCCTCGAATGGCGGCGGTAAG
CAGGCGCTGGAAACAGTACAGCGCCTGCTGCCTGTACTGTGCCAGGATCATGGACTGACCCCAGACCAGG
TAGTCGCAATCGCGAACAATAATGGGGGAAAGCAAGCCCTGGAAACCGTGCAAAGGTTGTTGCCGGTCCT
TTGTCAAGACCACGGCCTTACACCGGAGCAAGTCGTGGCCATTGCAAGCAACATCGGTGGCAAACAGGCT
CTTGAGACGGTTCAGAGACTTCTCCCAGTTCTCTGTCAAGCCCACGGGCTGACTCCCGATCAAGTTGTAG
CGATTGCGTCGAACATTGGAGGGAAA
